Addgene plasmid #91369: pHH0103_SNX18-1/1
Purpose: Protein expression and purification of human SH3 domain construct SNX18-1/1
Depositing lab: Sachdev Sidhu. Depositing organization: University of Toronto. Publication: Comprehensive Analysis of the Human SH3 Domain Family Reveals a Wide Variety of Non-canonical Specificities. Teyra J, Huang H, Jain S, Guan X, Dong A, Liu Y, Tempel W, Min J, Tong Y, Kim PM, Bader GD, Sidhu SS. Structure. 2017 Oct 3;25(10):1598-1610.e3. doi: 10.1016/j.str.2017.07.017. Epub 2017 Sep 7. PubMed 28890361.
Backbone
  Vector backbone: pHH0103
  Vector type: Bacterial Expression
Growth in bacteria
  Bacterial resistance: Ampicillin, 100 μg/mL
  Growth temperature: 37°C
  Growth strain: DH5alpha
  Copy number: Low Copy
Gene/Insert
  Gene/Insert name: SNX18-1/1
  Species: H. sapiens (human)
  Insert size (bp): 227
  Entrez Gene: SNX18 (a.k.a. SH3PX2, SH3PXD3B, SNAG1)
  Cloning method: Restriction Enzyme; 5′ cloning site Sfi1 (unknown if destroyed); 3′ cloning site Not1 (unknown if destroyed)
Terms and licenses: Academic/Nonprofit Terms; Industry Terms: Not Available to Industry
How to cite: pHH0103_SNX18-1/1 was a gift from Sachdev Sidhu (Addgene plasmid # 91369 ; http://n2t.net/addgene:91369 ; RRID:Addgene_91369)
