[The description below was written by a language model from this plasmid's Addgene catalogue record and pLannotate feature annotations shown in this document.]
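Description:
pHH0103_SNX18-1/1 is a 6.9 kb bacterial expression plasmid built on the pHH0103 backbone for producing and purifying the SH3 domain of human sorting nexin 18 (SNX18) in E. coli. The "1/1" in the name probably marks this as the only SH3 domain in the protein, though the record does not explain the numbering. The plasmid is maintained through a ColE1/pBR322-type origin with the adjacent bom region and is selected with ampicillin via the TEM beta-lactamase gene under its own promoter. The catalogue lists it as low copy. The rop gene is annotated only as two fragments interrupted by an f1 phage origin. That origin, together with remnants of M13 gene III, a tetracycline resistance fragment and a tet promoter fragment, suggests the backbone descends from a pBR322-based phagemid display vector.

The expression cassette is driven by the strong hybrid tac promoter with a downstream lac operator. A lacI gene under the up-mutated lacIq promoter is carried on the same plasmid, so transcription is tightly repressed until induced with IPTG. The open reading frame begins with a 6xHis tag, continues through Schistosoma japonicum glutathione S-transferase (GST), and ends with the SNX18 fragment, catalogued as a 227 bp insert cloned between SfiI and NotI sites. The bacteriophage fd terminator follows the insert, and the gene III fragments lie beyond it, so they are probably not part of the expressed product. The resulting His-GST-SH3 fusion can be captured by either nickel or glutathione affinity. The construct comes from a systematic study of peptide-binding specificities across the human SH3 domain family.
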