Features (pLannotate 1.2.2; 21 found; start..end, strand, type, name):
     48..125     +  promoter       lacIq promoter: lacI (mutant); In the lacIq allele, a single base change in the promoter boosts expression of the lacI gene about 10-fold.
    126..1208    +  CDS            lacI: lac repressor; lacI; The lac repressor binds to the lac operator to inhibit transcription in E. coli. This inhibition can be relieved by adding lactose or isopropyl-β-D-thiogalactopyranoside (IPTG).
   1221..1242    +  protein_bind   CAP binding site: CAP binding activates transcription in the presence of cAMP. E. coli catabolite activator protein
   1261..1278    +  promoter       tet promoter (fragment): E. coli promoter for tetracycline efflux protein gene
   1451..1479    +  promoter       tac promoter: strong E. coli promoter; hybrid between the trp and lac UV5 promoters
   1487..1503    +  protein_bind   lac operator: The lac repressor binds to the lac operator to inhibit transcription in E. coli. This inhibition can be relieved by adding lactose or isopropyl-β-D-thiogalactopyranoside (IPTG). lac repressor encoded by lacI
   1588..1605    +  CDS            6xHis: 6xHis affinity tag
   1621..2274    +  CDS            GST26_SCHJA: Experimental evidence at protein level: Swiss-Prot protein existence level 1. GST isoenzymes appear to play a central role in the parasite detoxification system. Other functions are also suspected including a role in increasing the solubility of haematin in the parasite gut. From Schistosoma japonicum (Blood fluke).
   2374..2550    +  CDS            SNX18 (fragment): SNX18_HUMAN - Also known as SH3PXD3B, SNAG1. Experimental evidence at protein level: Swiss-Prot protein existence level 1. Involved in endocytosis and intracellular vesicle trafficking, both during interphase and at the end of mitosis. Required for efficient progress through mitosis and cytokinesis. Required for normal formation of the cleavage furrow at the end of mitosis. Plays a role in endocytosis via clathrin-coated pits, but also clathrin- independent, actin-dependent fluid-phase endocytosis. Plays a role in macropinocytosis. Binds to membranes enriched in phosphatidylinositol 4,5-bispho
   2563..2610    +  terminator     fd terminator (sequence withheld): central terminator from bacteriophage fd (Otsuka and Kunisawa, 1982)
   2615..2827    +  CDS            M13 gene III (fragment) (sequence partly withheld): pIII; III; minor coat protein
   2842..3312    +  CDS            M13 gene III (fragment) (sequence partly withheld): pIII; III; minor coat protein
   3334..3404    +  CDS            TcR (fragment): tetracycline efflux protein; tet; confers resistance to tetracycline
   3646..4026    -  CDS            YPB1_ECOLX: Protein predicted: Swiss-Prot protein existence level 4. From Escherichia coli.
   4043..4194    +  CDS            rop (fragment): Rop protein, which maintains plasmids at low copy number; rop
   4230..4658    -  rep_origin     f1 ori (sequence partly withheld): f1 bacteriophage origin of replication; arrow indicates direction of (+) strand synthesis
   4667..4706    +  CDS            rop (fragment): Rop protein, which maintains plasmids at low copy number; rop
   4808..4948    +  misc_feature   bom: basis of mobility region from pBR322
   5134..5721    -  rep_origin     ori: high-copy-number ColE1/pMB1/pBR322/pUC origin of replication
   5895..6752    -  CDS            bla: BLAT_ECOLX - Experimental evidence at protein level: Swiss-Prot protein existence level 1. TEM-type are the most prevalent beta-lactamases in enterobacteria; they hydrolyze the beta-lactam bond in susceptible beta-lactam antibiotics, thus conferring resistance to penicillins and cephalosporins. TEM-3 and TEM-4 are capable of hydrolyzing cefotaxime and ceftazidime. TEM-5 is capable of hydrolyzing ceftazidime. TEM-6 is capable of hydrolyzing ceftazidime and aztreonam. TEM-8/CAZ-2, TEM- 16/CAZ-7 and TEM-24/CAZ-6 are markedly active against ceftazidime. IRT- 4 shows resistance to beta-lactamase in
   6753..6857    -  promoter       AmpR promoter: bla
>Addgene plasmid #91369 | pHH0103_SNX18-1/1 | addgene full sequence | sequence record 192234 | Addgene NGS Result
TATAAAAATAGGCGTATCACGAGGCCCTTTCGTCTTCAAGAATTCCCGACACCATCGAATGGTGCAAAAC
CTTTCGCGGTATGGCATGATAGCGCCCGGAAGAGAGTCAATTCAGGGTGGTGAATGTGAAACCAGTAACG
TTATACGATGTCGCAGAGTATGCCGGTGTCTCTTATCAGACCGTTTCCCGCGTGGTGAACCAGGCCAGCC
ACGTTTCTGCGAAAACGCGGGAAAAAGTGGAAGCGGCGATGGCGGAGCTGAATTACATTCCCAACCGCGT
GGCACAACAACTGGCGGGCAAACAGTCGTTGCTGATTGGCGTTGCCACCTCCAGTCTGGCCCTGCACGCG
CCGTCGCAAATTGTCGCGGCGATTAAATCTCGCGCCGATCAACTGGGTGCCAGCGTGGTGGTGTCGATGG
TAGAACGAAGCGGCGTCGAAGCCTGTAAAGCGGCGGTGCACAATCTTCTCGCGCAACGCGTCAGTGGGCT
GATCATTAACTATCCGCTGGATGACCAGGATGCCATTGCTGTGGAAGCTGCCTGCACTAATGTTCCGGCG
TTATTTCTTGATGTCTCTGACCAGACACCCATCAACAGTATTATTTTCTCCCATGAAGACGGTACGCGAC
TGGGCGTGGAGCATCTGGTCGCATTGGGTCACCAGCAAATCGCGCTGTTAGCGGGCCCATTAAGTTCTGT
CTCGGCGCGTCTGCGTCTGGCTGGCTGGCATAAATATCTCACTCGCAATCAAATTCAGCCGATAGCGGAA
CGGGAAGGCGACTGGAGTGCCATGTCCGGTTTTCAACAAACCATGCAAATGCTGAATGAGGGCATCGTTC
CCACTGCGATGCTGGTTGCCAACGATCAGATGGCGCTGGGCGCAATGCGCGCCATTACCGAGTCCGGGCT
GCGCGTTGGTGCGGATATCTCGGTAGTGGGATACGACGATACCGAAGACAGCTCATGTTATATCCCGCCG
TTAACCACCATCAAACAGGATTTTCGCCTGCTGGGGCAAACCAGCGTGGACCGCTTGCTGCAACTCTCTC
AGGGCCAGGCGGTGAAGGGCAATCAGCTGTTGCCCGTCTCACTGGTGAAAAGAAAAACCACCCTGGCGCC
CAATACGCAAACCGCCTCTCCCCGCGCGTTGGCCGATTCATTAATGCAGCTGGCACGACAGGTTTCCCGA
CTGGAAAGCGGGCAGTGAGCGCAACGCAATTAATGTAAGTTAGCTCACTCATTAGGCACAATTCTCATGT
TTGACAGCTTATCATCGACTGCACGGTGCACCAATGCTTCTGGCGTCAGGCAGCCATCGGAAGCTGTGGT
ATGGCTGTGCAGGTCGTAAATCACTGCATAATTCGTGTCGCTCAAGGCGCACTCCCGTTCTGGATAATGT
TTTTTGCGCCGACATCATAACGGTTCTGGCAAATATTCTGAAATGAGCTGTTGACAATTAATCATCGGCT
CGTATAATGTGTGGAATTGTGAGCGGATAACAATTTCACACAGGAAACAGCCAGTCCGTTTAGGTGTTTT
CACGAGCACTTCACCAACAAGGACCATAGATTATGAAAATCGAAGAACACCATCACCATCACCATTCCAG
CGGTAAGCTTATGTCCCCTATACTAGGTTATTGGAAAATTAAGGGCCTTGTGCAACCCACTCGACTTCTT
TTGGAATATCTTGAAGAAAAATATGAAGAGCATTTGTATGAGCGCGATGAAGGTGATAAATGGCGAAACA
AAAAGTTTGAATTGGGTTTGGAGTTTCCCAATCTTCCTTATTATATTGATGGTGATGTTAAATTAACACA
GTCTATGGCCATCATACGTTATATAGCTGACAAGCACAACATGTTGGGTGGTTGTCCAAAAGAGCGTGCA
GAGATTTCAATGCTTGAAGGAGCGGTTTTGGATATTAGATACGGTGTTTCGAGAATTGCATATAGTAAAG
ACTTTGAAACTCTCAAAGTTGATTTTCTTAGCAAGCTACCTGAAATGCTGAAAATGTTCGAAGATCGTTT
ATGTCATAAAACATATTTAAATGGTGATCATGTAACCCATCCTGACTTCATGTTGTATGACGCTCTTGAT
GTTGTTTTATACATGGACCCAATGTGCCTGGATGCGTTCCCAAAATTAGTTTGTTTTAAAAAACGTATTG
AAGCTATCCCACAAATTGATAAGTACTTGAAATCCAGCAAGTATATAGCATGGCCTTTGCAGGGCTGGCA
AGCCACGTTTGGTGGTGGCGACCATCCTCCAAAATCGGATCTGGAAGTTCTGTTCCAGGGGCCCCTGTCC
AGCGGTCTGGTTCCGCGTGGTTCCGGTACCGCGGCCCAGCCGGCCATGGCCCAGGGCGCGCTGTTACGTG
CACGTGCCCTGTATGATTTCCGTTCCGAAAATCCGGGTGAAATCTCCCTGCGTGAACATGAAGTTCTGTC
CCTGTGTTCCGAACAGGATATTGAAGGTTGGCTGGAAGGTGTTAACTCTCGTGGTGATCGTGGTCTTTTT
CCGGCCTCCTATGTTCAGGTTATCCGTGCGGCCGCATA
[142 nt withheld, positions 2559-2700]
C
[98 nt withheld, positions 2702-2799]
AGTTTGTACTGGTGACGAAACTCAGTGTCTAGCTAGAGTGGC
[149 nt withheld, positions 2842-2990]
T
[41 nt withheld, positions 2992-3032]
T
[62 nt withheld, positions 3034-3095]
A
[35 nt withheld, positions 3097-3131]
CCTCCCTCAATCGGTTGAATGTCGCCCTTTTGTCTTTGGCGCTGGTAAACCATATGAA
[86 nt withheld, positions 3190-3275]
T
[54 nt withheld, positions 3277-3330]
CTAGCGCCGCCCTATACCTTGTCTGCCTCCCCGCGTTGCGTCGCGGTGCATGGAGCCGGGCCACCTCGAC
CTGAATGGAAGCCGGCGGCACCTCGCTAACGGATTCACCACTCCAAGAATTGGAGCCAATCAATTCTTGC
GGAGAACTGTGAATGCGCAAACCAACCCTTGGCAGAACATATCCATCGCGTCCGCCATCTCCAGCAGCCG
CACGCGGCGCATCTCGGGCAGCGTTGGGTCCTGGCCACGGGTGCGCATGATCGTGCTCCTGTCGTTGAGG
ACCCGGCTAGGCTGGCGGGGTTGCCTTACTGGTTAGCAGAATGAATCACCGATACGCGAGCGAACGTGAA
GCGACTGCTGCTGCAAAACGTCTGCGACCTGAGCAACAACATGAATGGTCTTCGGTTTCCGTGTTTCGTA
AAGTCTGGAAACGCGGAAGTCAGCGCCCTGCACCATTATGTTCCGGATCTGCATCGCAGGATGCTGCTGG
CTACCCTGTGGAACACCTACATCTGTATTAACGAAGCGCTGGCATTGACCCTGAGTGATTTTTCTCTGGT
CCCGCCGCATCCATACCGCCAGTTGTTTACCCTCACAACGTTCCAGTAACCGGGCATGTTCATCATCAGT
AACCCGTATCGTGAGCATCCTCTCTCGTTTCATCGGTATCATTACCCCCATGAACAGAAATCCCCCTTAC
ACGGAGGCATCAGTGACCAAACAGGAAAAAACCGCCCTTAACATGGCCCGCTTTATCAGAAGCCAGACAT
TAACGCTTCTGGAGAAACTCAACGAGCTGGACGCGGATGAACAGGCAGACATCTGTGAATCGCTTCACGA
CCACGCTGATGAGCTTTACCGCAGGATCCGCGAAATTGTAAGCGTTAATATTTTGTTAAAATTCGCGTTA
AATTTTTGTTAAATCAGCTCATTTTTTAACCAATAGGCCGAAATCGGCAAAATCCCTTATAAATCAAAAG
AATAGACCGAGATAGGGT
[37 nt withheld, positions 4329-4365]
AAAGAACGTGGACTCCAACGTCAAAGG
[49 nt withheld, positions 4393-4441]
T
[91 nt withheld, positions 4443-4533]
G
[124 nt withheld, positions 4535-4658]
CGCGGATCCTGCCTCGCGCGTTTCGGTGATGACGGTGAAAACCTCTGACACATGCAGCTCCCGGAGACGG
TCACAGCTTGTCTGTAAGCGGATGCCGGGAGCAGACAAGCCCGTCAGGGCGCGTCAGCGGGTGTTGGCGG
GTGTCGGGGCGCAGCCATGACCCAGTCACGTAGCGATAGCGGAGTGTATACTGGCTTAACTATGCGGCAT
CAGAGCAGATTGTACTGAGAGTGCACCATATGCGGTGTGAAATACCGCACAGATGCGTAAGGAGAAAATA
CCGCATCAGGCGCTCTTCCGCTTCCTCGCTCACTGACTCGCTGCGCTCGGTCGTTCGGCTGCGGCGAGCG
GTATCAGCTCACTCAAAGGCGGTAATACGGTTATCCACAGAATCAGGGGATAACGCAGGAAAGAACATGT
GAGCAAAAGGCCAGCAAAAGGCCAGGAACCGTAAAAAGGCCGCGTTGCTGGCGTTTTTCCATAGGCTCCG
CCCCCCTGACGAGCATCACAAAAATCGACGCTCAAGTCAGAGGTGGCGAAACCCGACAGGACTATAAAGA
TACCAGGGTTTCCCCCTGGAAGCTCCCTCGTGCGCTCTCCTGTTCCGACCCTGCCGCTTACCGGATACCT
GTCCGCCTTTCTCCCTTCGGGAAGCGTGGCGCTTTCTCATAGCTCACGCTGTAGGTATCTCAGTTCGGTG
TAGGTCGTTCGCTCCAAGCTGGGCTGTGTGCACGAACCCCCCGTTCAGCCCGACCGCTGCGCCTTATCCG
GTAACTATCGTCTTGAGTCCAACCCGGTAAGACACGACTTATCGCCACTGGCAGCAGCCACTGGTAACAG
GATTAGCAGAGCGAGGTATGTAGGCGGTGCTACAGAGTTCTTGAAGTGGTGGCCTAACTACGGCTACACT
AGAAGGACAGTATTTGGTATCTGCGCTCTGCTGAAGCCAGTTACCTTCGGAAAAAGAGTTGGTAGCTCTT
GATCCGGCAAACAAACCACCGCTGGTAGCGGTGGTTTTTTTGTTTGCAAGCAGCAGATTACGCGCAGAAA
AAAAGGATCTCAAGAAGATCCTTTGATCTTTTCTACGGGGTCTGACGCTCAGTGGAACGAAAACTCACGT
TAAGGGATTTTGGTCATGAGATTATCAAAAAGGATCTTCACCTAGATCCTTTTAAATTAAAAATGAAGTT
TTAAATCAATCTAAAGTATATATGAGTAAACTTGGTCTGACAGTTACCAATGCTTAATCAGTGAGGCACC
TATCTCAGCGATCTGTCTATTTCGTTCATCCATAGTTGCCTGACTCCCCGTCGTGTAGATAACTACGATA
CGGGAGGGCTTACCATCTGGCCCCAGTGCTGCAATGATACCGCGAGACCCACGCTCACCGGCTCCAGATT
TATCAGCAATAAACCAGCCAGCCGGAAGGGCCGAGCGCAGAAGTGGTCCTGCAACTTTATCCGCCTCCAT
CCAGTCTATTAATTGTTGCCGGGAAGCTAGAGTAAGTAGTTCGCCAGTTAATAGTTTGCGCAACGTTGTT
GCCATTGCTGCAGGCATCGTGGTGTCACGCTCGTCGTTTGGTATGGCTTCATTCAGCTCCGGTTCCCAAC
GATCAAGGCGAGTTACATGATCCCCCATATTGTGCAAAAAAGCGGTTAGCTCCTTCGGTCCTCCGATCGT
TGTCAGAAGTAAGTTGGCCGCAGTGTTATCACTCATGGTTATGGCAGCACTGCATAATTCTCTTACTGTC
ATGCCATCCGTAAGATGCTTTTCTGTGACTGGTGAGTACTCAACCAAGTCATTCTGAGAATAGTGTATGC
GGCGACCGAGTTGCTCTTGCCCGGCGTCAACACGGGATAATACCGCGCCACATAGCAGAACTTTAAAAGT
GCTCATCATTGGAAAACGTTCTTCGGGGCGAAAACTCTCAAGGATCTTACCGCTGTTGAGATCCAGTTCG
ATGTAACCCACTCGTGCACCCAACTGATCTTCAGCATCTTTTACTTTCACCAGCGTTTCTGGGTGAGCAA
AAACAGGAAGGCAAAATGCCGCAAAAAAGGGAATAAGGGCGACACGGAAATGTTGAATACTCATACTCTT
CCTTTTTCAATATTATTGAAGCATTTATCAGGGTTATTGTCTCATGAGCGGATACATATTTGAATGTATT
TAGAAAAATAAACAAATAGGGGTTCCGCGCACATTTCCCCGAAAAGTGCCACCTGACGTCTAAGAAACCA
TTATTATCATGACATTAACC
