>Addgene plasmid #91369 | pHH0103_SNX18-1/1 | depositor partial sequence | sequence record 175857 | insert sequence
GGTACCGAATTCGGATCCGCGCGCTGTTACGTGCACGTGCCCTGTATGATTTCCGTTCCGAAAATCCGGG
TGAAATCTCCCTGCGTGAACATGAAGTTCTGTCCCTGTGTTCCGAACAGGATATTGAAGGTTGGCTGGAA
GGTGTTAACTCTCGTGGTGATCGTGGTCTTTTTCCGGCCTCCTATGTTCAGGTTATCCGTGCGGCCGCTA
GCTAAGTCGACGAGCTC
